LOCUS       ADDGENE_1654 2790 bp DNA circular SYN 05/14/2005
DEFINITION  L4440 complete plasmid sequence
KEYWORDS    .
SOURCE      L4440
  ORGANISM  other sequences; artificial sequences; vectors.
COMMENT     See Addgene plasmid 1654 at www.addgene.org
FEATURES             Location/Qualifiers
     source          1..2790
                     /organism="Addgene plasmid L4440"
                     /mol_type="other DNA"
     promoter        20..38
                     /label="T7_promoter"
     promoter        complement(222..240)
                     /label="T7_promoter"
     misc_feature    260..408
                     /label="lacZ_a"
     misc_feature    complement(251..267)
                     /label="M13f20_primer"
     rep_origin      426..732
                     /label="f1_origin"
     promoter        925..953
                     /label="Amp_promoter"
     gene            995..1855
                     /label="Ampicillin"
                     /gene="Ampicillin"
     CDS             995..1855
                     /label="Ampicillin"
                     /gene="Ampicillin"
                     /note="Orf1"
                     /translation="MSIQHFRVALIPFFAAFCLPVFAHPETLVKVKDAEDQLGARVGYI
                     ELDLNSGKILESFRPEERFPMMSTFKVLLCGAVLSRIDAGQEQLGRRIHYSQNDLVEYS
                     PVTEKHLTDGMTVRELCSAAITMSDNTAANLLLTTIGGPKELTAFLHNMGDHVTRLDRW
                     EPELNEAIPNDERDTTMPVAMATTLRKLLTGELLTLASRQQLIDWMEADKVAGPLLRSA
                     LPAGWFIADKSGAGERGSRGIIAALGPDGKPSRIVVIYTTGSQATMDERNRQIAEIGAS
                     LIKHW"
     rep_origin      2010..2629
                     /label="pBR322_origin"
ORIGIN
        1 AACCTGGCTT ATCGAAATTA ATACGACTCA CTATAGGGAG ACCGGCAGAT CTGATATCAT
       61 CGATGAATTC GAGCTCCACC GCGGTGGCGG CCGCTCTAGA ACTAGTggat ccaccggttc
      121 catggctagc cacgtgacgc gtggatccCC CGGGCTGCAG GAATTCGATA TCAAGCTTAT
      181 CGATACCGTC GACCTCGAGG GGGGGCCCGG TACCCAATTC GCCCTATAGT GAGTCGTATT
      241 ACGCGCGCTC ACTGGCCGTC GTTTTACAAC GTCGTGACTG GGAAAACCCT GGCGTTACCC
      301 AACTTAATCG CCTTGCAGCA CATCCCCCTT TCGCCAGCTG GCGTAATAGC GAAGAGGCCC
      361 GCACCGATCG CCCTTCCCAA CAGTTGCGCA GCCTGAATGG CGAATGGGNN NNNNNNNNNN
      421 NNNNNNNNNN NNNNNNNNNN NNNNNNNNNN NNNNNNNNNN NNNNNNNNNN NNNNNNNNNN
      481 NNNNNNNNNN NNNNNNNNNN NNNNNNNNNN NNNNNNNNNN NNNNNNNNNN NNCNNNNNNN
      541 NNNNNNNNNN NNNNNNNNNN NNNNNNNNNN NNNNNNNNNN NNNNNNNNNN NNNNNNNNNN
      601 NNNNNNNNNN NNNNNNNNNN NNNNANNNNN NNNNNNNNNN NNNNNNNNNN NNNNNNNNNN
      661 NNNNNNNNNN NNNNCCTTTG ACGTTGGAGT CCACGTTCTT TAATAGTGGA CTCTTGTTCC
      721 AAACTGGAAC AACACTCAAC CCTATCTCGG TCTATTCTTT TGATTTATAA GGGATTTTGC
      781 CGATTTCGGC CTATTGGTTA AAAAATGAGC TGATTTAACA AAAATTTAAC GCGAATTTTA
      841 ACAAAATATT AACGCTTACA ATTTAGGTGG CACTTTTCGG GGAAATGTGC GCGGAACCCC
      901 TATTTGTTTA TTTTTCTAAA TACATTCAAA TATGTATCCG CTCATGAGAC AATAACCCTG
      961 ATAAATGCTT CAATAATATT GAAAAAGGAA GAGTATGAGT ATTCAACATT TCCGTGTCGC
     1021 CCTTATTCCC TTTTTTGCGG CATTTTGCCT TCCTGTTTTT GCTCACCCAG AAACGCTGGT
     1081 GAAAGTAAAA GATGCTGAAG ATCAGTTGGG TGCACGAGTG GGTTACATCG AACTGGATCT
     1141 CAACAGCGGT AAGATCCTTG AGAGTTTTCG CCCCGAAGAA CGTTTTCCAA TGATGAGCAC
     1201 TTTTAAAGTT CTGCTATGTG GCGCGGTATT ATCCCGTATT GACGCCGGGC AAGAGCAACT
     1261 CGGTCGCCGC ATACACTATT CTCAGAATGA CTTGGTTGAG TACTCACCAG TCACAGAAAA
     1321 GCATCTTACG GATGGCATGA CAGTAAGAGA ATTATGCAGT GCTGCCATAA CCATGAGTGA
     1381 TAACACTGCG GCCAACTTAC TTCTGACAAC GATCGGAGGA CCGAAGGAGC TAACCGCTTT
     1441 TTTGCACAAC ATGGGGGATC ATGTAACTCG CCTTGATCGT TGGGAACCGG AGCTGAATGA
     1501 AGCCATACCA AACGACGAGC GTGACACCAC GATGCCTGTA GCAATGGCAA CAACGTTGCG
     1561 CAAACTATTA ACTGGCGAAC TACTTACTCT AGCTTCCCGG CAACAATTAA TAGACTGGAT
     1621 GGAGGCGGAT AAAGTTGCAG GACCACTTCT GCGCTCGGCC CTTCCGGCTG GCTGGTTTAT
     1681 TGCTGATAAA TCTGGAGCCG GTGAGCGTGG GTCTCGCGGT ATCATTGCAG CACTGGGGCC
     1741 AGATGGTAAG CCCTCCCGTA TCGTAGTTAT CTACACGACG GGGAGTCAGG CAACTATGGA
     1801 TGAACGAAAT AGACAGATCG CTGAGATAGG TGCCTCACTG ATTAAGCATT GGTAACTGTC
     1861 AGACCAAGTT TACTCATATA TACTTTAGAT TGATTTAAAA CTTCATTTTT AATTTAAAAG
     1921 GATCTAGGTG AAGATCCTTT TTGATAATCT CATGACCAAA ATCCCTTAAC GTGAGTTTTC
     1981 GTTCCACTGA GCGTCAGACC CCGTAGAAAA GATCAAAGGA TCTTCTTGAG ATCCTTTTTT
     2041 TCTGCGCGTA ATCTGCTGCT TGCAAACAAA AAAACCACCG CTACCAGCGG TGGTTTGTTT
     2101 GCCGGATCAA GAGCTACCAA CTCTTTTTCC GAAGGTAACT GGCTTCAGCA GAGCGCAGAT
     2161 ACCAAATACT GTCCTTCTAG TGTAGCCGTA GTTAGGCCAC CACTTCAAGA ACTCTGTAGC
     2221 ACCGCCTACA TACCTCGCTC TGCTAATCCT GTTACCAGTG GCTGCTGCCA GTGGCGATAA
     2281 GTCGTGTCTT ACCGGGTTGG ACTCAAGACG ATAGTTACCG GATAAGGCGC AGCGGTCGGG
     2341 CTGAACGGGG GGTTCGTGCA CACAGCCCAG CTTGGAGCGA ACGACCTACA CCGAACTGAG
     2401 ATACCTACAG CGTGAGCTAT GAGAAAGCGC CACGCTTCCC GAAGGGAGAA AGGCGGACAG
     2461 GTATCCGGTA AGCGGCAGGG TCGGAACAGG AGAGCGCACG AGGGAGCTTC CAGGGGGAAA
     2521 CGCCTGGTAT CTTTATAGTC CTGTCGGGTT TCGCCACCTC TGACTTGAGC GTCGATTTTT
     2581 GTGATGCTCG TCAGGGGGGC GGAGCCTATG GAAAAACGCC AGCAACGCGG CCTTTTTACG
     2641 GTTCCTGGCC TTTTGCTGGC CTTTTGCTCA CATGTTCTTT CCTGCGTTAT CCCCTGATTC
     2701 TGTGGATAAC CGTATTACCG CCTTTGAGTG AGCTGATACC GCTCGCCGCA GCCGAACGAC
     2761 CGAGCGCAGC GAGTCAGTGA GCGAGGAAGC
//
