>Addgene plasmid #1654 | L4440 | addgene full sequence | sequence record 422970 | Addgene NGS Result
CCAGTCACGACGTTGTAAAACGACGGCCAGTGAGCGCGCGTAATACGACTCACTATAGGGCGAATTGGGT
ACCGGGCCCCCCCTCGAGGTCGACGGTATCGATAAGCTTGATATCGAATTCCTGCAGCCCGGGGGATCCA
CGCGTCACGTGGCTAGCCATGGAACCGGTGGATCCACTAGTTCTAGAGCGGCCGCCACCGCGGTGGAGCT
CGAATTCATCGATGATATCAGATCTGCCGGTCTCCCTATAGTGAGTCGTATTAATTTCGATAAGCCAGGT
TGCTTCCTCGCTCACTGACTCGCTGCGCTCGGTCGTTCGGCTGCGGCGAGCGGTATCAGCTCACTCAAAG
GCGGTAATACGGTTATCCACAGAATCAGGGGATAACGCAGGAAAGAACATGTGAGCAAAAGGCCAGCAAA
AGGCCAGGAACCGTAAAAAGGCCGCGTTGCTGGCGTTTTTCCATAGGCTCCGCCCCCCTGACGAGCATCA
CAAAAATCGACGCTCAAGTCAGAGGTGGCGAAACCCGACAGGACTATAAAGATACCAGGCGTTTCCCCCT
GGAAGCTCCCTCGTGCGCTCTCCTGTTCCGACCCTGCCGCTTACCGGATACCTGTCCGCCTTTCTCCCTT
CGGGAAGCGTGGCGCTTTCTCATAGCTCACGCTGTAGGTATCTCAGTTCGGTGTAGGTCGTTCGCTCCAA
GCTGGGCTGTGTGCACGAACCCCCCGTTCAGCCCGACCGCTGCGCCTTATCCGGTAACTATCGTCTTGAG
TCCAACCCGGTAAGACACGACTTATCGCCACTGGCAGCAGCCACTGGTAACAGGATTAGCAGAGCGAGGT
ATGTAGGCGGTGCTACAGAGTTCTTGAAGTGGTGGCCTAACTACGGCTACACTAGAAGAACAGTATTTGG
TATCTGCGCTCTGCTGAAGCCAGTTACCTTCGGAAAAAGAGTTGGTAGCTCTTGATCCGGCAAACAAACC
ACCGCTGGTAGCGGTGGTTTTTTTGTTTGCAAGCAGCAGATTACGCGCAGAAAAAAAGGATCTCAAGAAG
ATCCTTTGATCTTTTCTACGGGGTCTGACGCTCAGTGGAACGAAAACTCACGTTAAGGGATTTTGGTCAT
GAGATTATCAAAAAGGATCTTCACCTAGATCCTTTTAAATTAAAAATGAAGTTTTAAATCAATCTAAAGT
ATATATGAGTAAACTTGGTCTGACAGTTACCAATGCTTAATCAGTGAGGCACCTATCTCAGCGATCTGTC
TATTTCGTTCATCCATAGTTGCCTGACTCCCCGTCGTGTAGATAACTACGATACGGGAGGGCTTACCATC
TGGCCCCAGTGCTGCAATGATACCGCGAGACCCACGCTCACCGGCTCCAGATTTATCAGCAATAAACCAG
CCAGCCGGAAGGGCCGAGCGCAGAAGTGGTCCTGCAACTTTATCCGCCTCCATCCAGTCTATTAATTGTT
GCCGGGAAGCTAGAGTAAGTAGTTCGCCAGTTAATAGTTTGCGCAACGTTGTTGCCATTGCTACAGGCAT
CGTGGTGTCACGCTCGTCGTTTGGTATGGCTTCATTCAGCTCCGGTTCCCAACGATCAAGGCGAGTTACA
TGATCCCCCATGTTGTGCAAAAAAGCGGTTAGCTCCTTCGGTCCTCCGATCGTTGTCAGAAGTAAGTTGG
CCGCAGTGTTATCACTCATGGTTATGGCAGCACTGCATAATTCTCTTACTGTCATGCCATCCGTAAGATG
CTTTTCTGTGACTGGTGAGTACTCAACCAAGTCATTCTGAGAATAGTGTATGCGGCGACCGAGTTGCTCT
TGCCCGGCGTCAATACGGGATAATACCGCGCCACATAGCAGAACTTTAAAAGTGCTCATCATTGGAAAAC
GTTCTTCGGGGCGAAAACTCTCAAGGATCTTACCGCTGTTGAGATCCAGTTCGATGTAACCCACTCGTGC
ACCCAACTGATCTTCAGCATCTTTTACTTTCACCAGCGTTTCTGGGTGAGCAAAAACAGGAAGGCAAAAT
GCCGCAAAAAAGGGAATAAGGGCGACACGGAAATGTTGAATACTCATACTCTTCCTTTTTCAATATTATT
GAAGCATTTATCAGGGTTATTGTCTCATGAGCGGATACATATTTGAATGTATTTAGAAAAATAAACAAAT
AGGGGTTCCGCGCACATTTCCCCGAAAAGTGCCACCTAAATTGTAAGCGTTAATATTTTGTTAAAATTCG
CGTTAAATTTTTGTTAAATCAGCTCATTTTTTAACCAATAGGCCGAAATCGGCAAAATCCCTTATAAATC
AAAAGAATAGACCGAGATAGGGTTGAGTGTTGTTCCAGTTTGGAACAAGAGTCCACTATTAAAGAACGTG
GACTCCAACGTCAAAGG
[49 nt withheld, positions 2398-2446]
T
[91 nt withheld, positions 2448-2538]
G
[124 nt withheld, positions 2540-2663]
CCCATTCGCCATTCAGGCTGCGCAACTGTTGGGAAGGGCGATCGGTGCGGGCCTCTTCGCTATTACGCCA
GCTGGCGAAAGGGGGATGTGCTGCAAGGCGATTAAGTTGGGTAACGCCAGGGTTTTC
Features (pLannotate 1.2.2; 9 found; start..end, strand, type, name):
     41..59      +  promoter       T7 promoter: promoter for bacteriophage T7 RNA polymerase
     68..141     -  misc_feature   MCS (fragment): pBluescript multiple cloning site
    165..211     -  misc_feature   MCS (fragment): pBluescript multiple cloning site
    245..263     -  promoter       T7 promoter: promoter for bacteriophage T7 RNA polymerase
    458..1046    -  rep_origin     ori: high-copy-number ColE1/pMB1/pBR322/pUC origin of replication
   1217..2077    -  CDS            AmpR: β-lactamase; bla; confers resistance to ampicillin, carbenicillin, and related antibiotics
   2078..2182    -  promoter       AmpR promoter: bla
   2235..2663    -  rep_origin     f1 ori (sequence partly withheld): f1 bacteriophage origin of replication; arrow indicates direction of (+) strand synthesis
   2668..33      -  CDS            lacZα (fragment) (across the origin): LacZα fragment of β-galactosidase; lacZ fragment
