[The description below was written by a language model from this plasmid's Addgene catalogue record, the feature table of its GenBank file and pLannotate feature annotations shown in this document.]
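Description:
L4440 is a small (2,790 bp) empty-backbone plasmid classed as a worm expression/RNAi vector, supplied without an insert. The record lists the parent backbone as unknown, although the annotated polylinker fragments are identified as pBluescript-type multiple cloning site sequence. It is maintained in E. coli through a ColE1/pMB1/pBR322-family origin of replication and selected with ampicillin via the β-lactamase gene, which is driven by its own bla promoter. An f1 bacteriophage origin is also present, which in principle allows single-stranded DNA to be rescued with helper phage, and a partial lacZα fragment remains adjacent to the cloning region.

The defining feature is a pair of bacteriophage T7 promoters placed in opposite, convergent orientations on either side of the multiple cloning site. A fragment cloned by restriction digestion between them is transcribed from both strands when T7 RNA polymerase is supplied, so that the sense and antisense transcripts can anneal into double-stranded RNA corresponding to the insert. This arrangement fits the vector's RNAi classification: it serves as the recipient for target gene fragments whose dsRNA is produced in bacteria or by in vitro transcription and then used to trigger gene knockdown in nematodes, commonly by feeding worms the dsRNA-expressing bacteria. The plasmid carries no worm promoter or eukaryotic expression elements in either annotation.

The two feature tables held for this plasmid use different numbering start points and orientations, but they agree on the same set of elements and the same total length.
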