Addgene plasmid #1654: L4440
Purpose: (Empty Backbone)
Depositing lab: Andrew Fire. Depositing organization: Carnegie Institution for Science.
Backbone
  Vector backbone: Unknown
  Backbone size (bp): 2790
  Vector type: Worm Expression, RNAi
Growth in bacteria
  Bacterial resistance: Ampicillin, 100 μg/mL
  Growth temperature: 37°C
  Growth strain: DH5alpha
  Copy number: Unknown
Gene/Insert
  Gene/Insert name: None
  Tag / fusion protein: T7p, T7p, lacZN, OriF1>>, OriF1<<
  Cloning method: Restriction Enzyme
Terms and licenses: Academic/Nonprofit Terms; Industry Terms: Not Available to Industry
Depositor comments: See Fire Lab Vector Kit Documentation 1999. Fire Lab Miniprep Number pPD129.36, Ligation number L4440. "Author's Map" courtesy of Dr. Guy Caldwell.
How to cite: L4440 was a gift from Andrew Fire (Addgene plasmid # 1654 ; http://n2t.net/addgene:1654 ; RRID:Addgene_1654)
