>Addgene plasmid #1654 | L4440 | addgene partial sequence | sequence record 41427 | M13fwd20
CGATTGGGTACCGGGCCCCCCCTCGAGGTCGACGGTATCGATAAGCTTGATATCGAATTCCTGCAGCCCG
GGGGATCCACGCGTCACGTGGCTAGCCATGGAACCGGTGGATCCACTAGTTCTAGAGCGGCCGCCACCGC
GGTGGAGCTCGAATTCATCGATGATATCAGATCTGCCGGTCTCCCTATAGTGAGTCGTATTAATTTCGAT
AAGCCAGGTTGCTTCCTCGCTCACTGACTCGCTGCGCTCGGTCGTTCGGCTGCGGCGAGCGGTATCAGCT
CACTCAAAGGCGGTAATACGGTTATCCACAGAATCAGGGGATAACGCAGGAAAGAACATGTGAGCAAAAG
GCCAGCAAAAGGCCAGGAACCGTAAAAAGGCCGCGTTGCTGGCGTTTTTCCATAGGCTCCGCCCCCCTGA
CGAGCATCACAAAAATCGACGCTCAAGTCAGAGGTGGCGAAACCCGACAGGACTATAAAGATACCAGGCG
TTTCCCCCTGGAAGCTCCCTCGTGCGCTCTCCTGTTCCGACCCTGCCGCTTACCGGATACCTGTCCGCCT
TTCTCCCTTCGGGAAGCGTGGCGCTTTCTCATAGCTCACGCTGTAGGTATCTCAGTTCGGTGTAGGTCGT
TCGCTCCAAGCTGGGCTGTGTGCACGAACCCCCCGTTCAGCCCGACCGCTGCGCCTTATCCGGTAACTAT
CGTCTTGAGTCCAACCCGGTAAGACACGACTTATCGCCACTGGCAGCAGCCACTGGTAACAGGATTAGCA
GAGCGAGGTATGTAGGCGGTGCTACAGAGTTCTTGAAGTGGTGGCCTAACTACGGCTACACTAGAAGAAC
AGTATTTGGTATCTGCGCTCTGCTGAAGCCAGTTACCTTCGGAAAAAGAGTTGGTAGCTCTTGATCCGGC
AAACAAACCACCGCTGGTAGCGGTGGTTTT
