>Addgene plasmid #1654 | L4440 | addgene partial sequence | sequence record 98733 | pUC-3 5'-GCCATTCGCCATTCAGGCTGCGCAACTGTT-3'
GGCGATCGGTGCGGGCCTCTTCGCTATTACGCCAGCTGGCGAAAGGGGGATGTGCTGCAAGGCGATTAAG
TTGGGTAACGCCAGGGTTTTCCCAGTCACGACGTTGTAAAACGACGGCCAGTGAGCGCGCGTAATACGAC
TCACTATAGGGCGAATTGGGTACCGGGCCCCCCCTCGAGGTCGACGGTATCGATAAGCTTGATATCGAAT
TCCTGCAGCCCGGGGGATCCACGCGTCACGTGGCTAGCCATGGAACCGGTGGATCCACTAGTTCTAGAGC
GGCCGCCACCGCGGTGGAGCTCGAATTCATCGATGATATCAGATCTGCCGGTCTCCCTATAGTGAGTCGT
ATTAATTTCGATAAGCCAGGTTGCTTCCTCGCTCACTGACTCGCTGCGCTCGGTCGTTCGGCTGCGGCGA
GCGGTATCAGCTCACTCAAAGGCGGTAATACGGTTATCCACAGAATCAGGGGATAACGCAGGAAAGAACA
TGTGAGCAAAAGGCCAGCAAAAGGCCAGGAACCGTAAAAAGGCCGCGTTGCTGGCGTTTTTCCATAGGCT
CCGCCCCCCTGACGAGCATCACAAAAATCGACGCTCAAGTCAGAGGTGGCGAAACCCGACAGGACTATAA
AGATACCAGGCGTTTCCCCCTGGAAGCTCCCTCGTGCGCTCTCCTGTTCCGACCCTGCCGCTTACCGGAT
ACCTGTCCGCCTTTCTCCCTTCGGGAAGCGTGGCGCTTTCTCATAGCTCACGCTGTAGGTATCTCAGTTC
GGTGTAGGTCGTTCGCTCCAAGCTGGGCTGTGTGCACGAACCCCCCGTTCAGCCCGACCGCTGCGCCTTA
TCCGGTAACTATCGTCTTGAGTCCAACCCGGTAAGACACGACTTATCGCCACTGGCAGCAGCCACTGGTA
ACAGGATTAGCAGAGCGAGGTATGTAGGCGGTGCTACAGAGTTCTTGAAGTGGTGGCCTAACTACGGC
