>Addgene plasmid #1654 | L4440 | addgene partial sequence | sequence record 99187 | ColEterm 5'-agctgataccgctcgccgcagccgaacg-3'
AGCGAGTCAGTGAGCGAGGAAGCAACCTGGCTTATCGAAATTAATACGACTCACTATAGGGAGACCGGCA
GATCTGATATCATCGATGAATTCGAGCTCCACCGCGGTGGCGGCCGCTCTAGAACTAGTGGATCCACCGG
TTCCATGGCTAGCCACGTGACGCGTGGATCCCCCGGGCTGCAGGAATTCGATATCAAGCTTATCGATACC
GTCGACCTCGAGGGGGGGCCCGGTACCCAATTCGCCCTATAGTGAGTCGTATTACGCGCGCTCACTGGCC
GTCGTTTTACAACGTCGTGACTGGGAAAACCCTGGCGTTACCCAACTTAATCGCCTTGCAGCACATCCCC
CTTTCGCCAGCTGGCGTAATAGCGAAGAGGCCCGCACCGATCGCCCTTCCCAACAGTTGCGCAGCCTGAA
TGGCGAATGGG
[124 nt withheld, positions 432-555]
C
[91 nt withheld, positions 557-647]
A
[49 nt withheld, positions 649-697]
CCTTTGACGTTGGAGTCCACGTTCTTTAATAGTGGACTCTTGTTCCAAACTGGAACAACACTCAACCCTA
TCTCGGTCTATTCTTTTGATTTATAAGGGATTTTGCCGATTTCGGCCTATTGGTTAAAAAATGAGCTGAT
TTAACAAAAATTTAACGCGAATTTTAACAAAAT
